>Addgene plasmid #214768 | pMSCV-IRES-mOrange/CALR del52 | addgene full sequence | sequence record 429200 | Addgene NGS Result
ATTCCCAATAAAGCCTCTTGCTGTTTGCATCCGAATCGTGGACTCGCTGATCCTTGGGAGGGTCTCCTCA
GATTGATTGACTGCCCACCTCGGGGGTCTTTCATTTGGAGGTTCCACCGAGATTTGGAGACCCCTGCCCA
GGGACCACCGACCCCCCCGCCGGGAGGTAAGCTGGCCAGCGGTCGTTTCGTGTCTGTCTCTGTCTTTGTG
CGTGTTTGTGCCGGCATCTAATGTTTGCGCCTGCGTCTGTACTAGTTAGCTAACTAGCTCTGTATCTGGC
GGACCCGTGGTGGAACTGACGAGTTCTGAACACCCGGCCGCAACCCTGGGAGACGTCCCAGGGACTTTGG
GGGCCGTTTTTGTGGCCCGACCTGAGGAAGGGAGTCGATGTGGAATCCGACCCCGTCAGGATATGTGGTT
CTGGTAGGAGACGAGAACCTAAAACAGTTCCCGCCTCCGTCTGAATTTTTGCTTTCGGTTTGGAACCGAA
GCCGCGCGTCTTGTCTGCTGCAGCGCTGCAGCATCGTTCTGTGTTGTCTCTGTCTGACTGTGTTTCTGTA
TTTGTCTGAAAATTAGGGCCAGACTGTTACCACTCCCTTAAGTTTGACCTTAGGTCACTGGAAAGATGTC
GAGCGGATCGCTCACAACCAGTCGGTAGATGTCAAGAAGAGACGTTGGGTTACCTTCTGCTCTGCAGAAT
GGCCAACCTTTAACGTCGGATGGCCGCGAGACGGCACCTTTAACCGAGACCTCATCACCCAGGTTAAGAT
CAAGGTCTTTTCACCTGGCCCGCATGGACACCCAGACCAGGTCCCCTACATCGTGACCTGGGAAGCCTTG
GCTTTTGACCCCCCTCCCTGGGTCAAGCCCTTTGTACACCCTAAGCCTCCGCCTCCTCTTCCTCCATCCG
CCCCGTCTCTCCCCCTTGAACCTCCTCGTTCGACCCCGCCTCGATCCTCCCTTTATCCAGCCCTCACTCC
TTCTCTAGGCGCCGGAATTCGCCACCATGCTGCTATCCGTGCCGCTGCTGCTCGGCCTCCTCGGCCTGGC
CGTCGCCGAGCCTGCCGTCTACTTCAAGGAGCAGTTTCTGGACGGAGACGGGTGGACTTCCCGCTGGATC
GAATCCAAACACAAGTCAGATTTTGGCAAATTCGTTCTCAGTTCCGGCAAGTTCTACGGTGACGAGGAGA
AAGATAAAGGTTTGCAGACAAGCCAGGATGCACGCTTTTATGCTCTGTCGGCCAGTTTCGAGCCTTTCAG
CAACAAAGGCCAGACGCTGGTGGTGCAGTTCACGGTGAAACATGAGCAGAACATCGACTGTGGGGGCGGC
TATGTGAAGCTGTTTCCTAATAGTTTGGACCAGACAGACATGCACGGAGACTCAGAATACAACATCATGT
TTGGTCCCGACATCTGTGGCCCTGGCACCAAGAAGGTTCATGTCATCTTCAACTACAAGGGCAAGAACGT
GCTGATCAACAAGGACATCCGTTGCAAGGATGATGAGTTTACACACCTGTACACACTGATTGTGCGGCCA
GACAACACCTATGAGGTGAAGATTGACAACAGCCAGGTGGAGTCCGGCTCCTTGGAAGACGATTGGGACT
TCCTGCCACCCAAGAAGATAAAGGATCCTGATGCTTCAAAACCGGAAGACTGGGATGAGCGGGCCAAGAT
CGATGATCCCACAGACTCCAAGCCTGAGGACTGGGACAAGCCCGAGCATATCCCTGACCCTGATGCTAAG
AAGCCCGAGGACTGGGATGAAGAGATGGACGGAGAGTGGGAACCCCCAGTGATTCAGAACCCTGAGTACA
AGGGTGAGTGGAAGCCCCGGCAGATCGACAACCCAGATTACAAGGGCACTTGGATCCACCCAGAAATTGA
CAACCCCGAGTATTCTCCCGATCCCAGTATCTATGCCTATGATAACTTTGGCGTGCTGGGCCTGGACCTC
TGGCAGGTCAAGTCTGGCACCATCTTTGACAACTTCCTCATCACCAACGATGAGGCATACGCTGAGGAGT
TTGGCAACGAGACGTGGGGCGTAACAAAGGCAGCAGAGAAACAAATGAAGGACAAACAGGACGAGGAGCA
GAGGACAAGGAGGATGATGAGGACAAAGATGAGGATGAGGAGGATGAGGAGGACAAGGAGGAAGATGAGG
AGGAAGATGTCCCCGGCCAGGCCAAGGACGAGCTGTAGAGAGGCCTGCCTCCAGGGCTGGACTGAGGCCT
GAGAATTCGTTAACCTCGAGCGGGATCAATTCCGCCCCCCCCCTAACGTTACTGGCCGAAGCCGCTTGGA
ATAAGGCCGGTGTGCGTTTGTCTATATGTTATTTTCCACCATATTGCCGTCTTTTGGCAATGTGAGGGCC
CGGAAACCTGGCCCTGTCTTCTTGACGAGCATTCCTAGGGGTCTTTCCCCTCTCGCCAAAGGAATGCAAG
GTCTGTTGAATGTCGTGAAGGAAGCAGTTCCTCTGGAAGCTTCTTGAAGACAAACAACGTCTGTAGCGAC
CCTTTGCAGGCAGCGGAACCCCCCACCTGGCGACAGGTGCCTCTGCGGCCAAAAGCCACGTGTATAAGAT
ACACCTGCAAAGGCGGCACAACCCCAGTGCCACGTTGTGAGTTGGATAGTTGTGGAAAGAGTCAAATGGC
TCTCCTCAAGCGTATTCAACAAGGGGCTGAAGGATGCCCAGAAGGTACCCCATTGTATGGGATCTGATCT
GGGGCCTCGGTGCACATGCTTTACATGTGTTTAGTCGAGGTTAAAAAAACGTCTAGGCCCCCCGAACCAC
GGGGACGTGGTTTTCCTTTGAAAAACACGATAATACCATGAATGGTGAGCAAGGGCGAGGAGAATAACAT
GGCCATCATCAAGGAGTTCATGCGCTTCAAGGTGCGCATGGAGGGCTCCGTGAACGGCCACGAGTTCGAG
ATCGAGGGCGAGGGCGAGGGCCGCCCCTACGAGGGCTTTCAGACCGCTAAGCTGAAGGTGACCAAGGGTG
GCCCCCTGCCCTTCGCCTGGGACATCCTGTCCCCTCATTTCACCTACGGCTCCAAGGCCTACGTGAAGCA
CCCCGCCGACATCCCCGACTACTTCAAGCTGTCCTTCCCCGAGGGCTTCAAGTGGGAGCGCGTGATGAAC
TACGAGGACGGCGGCGTGGTGACCGTGACCCAGGACTCCTCCCTGCAGGACGGCGAGTTCATCTACAAGG
TGAAGCTGCGCGGCACCAACTTCCCCTCCGACGGCCCCGTGATGCAGAAGAAGACCATGGGCTGGGAGGC
CTCCTCCGAGCGGATGTACCCCGAGGACGGTGCCCTGAAGGGCAAGATCAAGATGAGGCTGAAGCTGAAG
GACGGCGGCCACTACACCTCCGAGGTCAAGACCACCTACAAGGCCAAGAAGCCCGTGCAGCTGCCCGGCG
CCTACATCGTCGACATCAAGTTGGACATCACCTCCCACAACGAGGACTACACCATCGTGGAACAGTACGA
ACGCGCCGAGGGCCGCCACTCCACCGGCGGCATGGACGAGCTGTACAAGTAAGCGGCCGCGACTCTAGAG
TCGACCTGCAGGCATGCAAGCTTCAGGTAGCCGGCTAACGTTAACAACCGGTACCTCTAGAACTATAGCT
AGCATGCGCAAATTTAAAGCGCTGATATCGATAAAATAAAAGATTTTATTTAGTCTCCAGAAAAAGGGGG
GAATGAAAGACCCCACCTGTAGGTTTGGCAAGCTAGCTTAAGTAACGCCATTTTGCAAGGCATGGAAAAT
ACATAACTGAGAATAGAGAAGTTCAGATCAAGGTTAGGAACAGAGAGACAGCAGAATATGGGCCAAACAG
GATATCTGTGGTAAGCAGTTCCTGCCCCGGCTCAGGGCCAAGAACAGATGGTCCCCAGATGCGGTCCCGC
CCTCAGCAGTTTCTAGAGAACCATCAGATGTTTCCAGGGTGCCCCAAGGACCTGAAATGACCCTGTGCCT
TATTTGAACTAACCAATCAGTTCGCTTCTCGCTTCTGTTCGCGCGCTTCTGCTCCCCGAGCTCAATAAAA
GAGCCCACAACCCCTCACTCGGCGCGCCAGTCCTCCGATAGACTGCGTCGCCCGGGTACCCGTGTATCCA
ATAAACCCTCTTGCAGTTGCATCCGACTTGTGGTCTCGCTGTTCCTTGGGAGGGTCTCCTCTGAGTGATT
GACTACCCGTCAGCGGGGGTCTTTCATGGGTAACAGTTTCTTGAAGTTGGAGAACAACATTCTGAGGGTA
GGAGTCGAATATTAAGTAATCCTGACTCAATTAGCCACTGTTTTGAATCCACATACTCCAATACTCCTGA
AATAGTTCATTATGGACAGCGCAGAAAGAGCTGGGGAGAATTGTGAAATTGTTATCCGCTCACAATTCCA
CACAACATACGAGCCGGAAGCATAAAGTGTAAAGCCTGGGGTGCCTAATGAGTGAGCTAACTCACATTAA
TTGCGTTGCGCTCACTGCCCGCTTTCCAGTCGGGAAACCTGTCGTGCCAGCTGCATTAATGAATCGGCCA
ACGCGCGGGGAGAGGCGGTTTGCGTATTGGGCGCTCTTCCGCTTCCTCGCTCACTGACTCGCTGCGCTCG
GTCGTTCGGCTGCGGCGAGCGGTATCAGCTCACTCAAAGGCGGTAATACGGTTATCCACAGAATCAGGGG
ATAACGCAGGAAAGAACATGTGAGCAAAAGGCCAGCAAAAGGCCAGGAACCGTAAAAAGGCCGCGTTGCT
GGCGTTTTTCCATAGGCTCCGCCCCCCTGACGAGCATCACAAAAATCGACGCTCAAGTCAGAGGTGGCGA
AACCCGACAGGACTATAAAGATACCAGGCGTTTCCCCCTGGAAGCTCCCTCGTGCGCTCTCCTGTTCCGA
CCCTGCCGCTTACCGGATACCTGTCCGCCTTTCTCCCTTCGGGAAGCGTGGCGCTTTCTCATAGCTCACG
CTGTAGGTATCTCAGTTCGGTGTAGGTCGTTCGCTCCAAGCTGGGCTGTGTGCACGAACCCCCCGTTCAG
CCCGACCGCTGCGCCTTATCCGGTAACTATCGTCTTGAGTCCAACCCGGTAAGACACGACTTATCGCCAC
TGGCAGCAGCCACTGGTAACAGGATTAGCAGAGCGAGGTATGTAGGCGGTGCTACAGAGTTCTTGAAGTG
GTGGCCTAACTACGGCTACACTAGAAGAACAGTATTTGGTATCTGCGCTCTGCTGAAGCCAGTTACCTTC
GGAAAAAGAGTTGGTAGCTCTTGATCCGGCAAACAAACCACCGCTGGTAGCGGTGGTTTTTTTGTTTGCA
AGCAGCAGATTACGCGCAGAAAAAAAGGATCTCAAGAAGATCCTTTGATCTTTTCTACGGGGTCTGACGC
TCAGTGGAACGAAAACTCACGTTAAGGGATTTTGGTCATGAGATTATCAAAAAGGATCTTCACCTAGATC
CTTTTAAATTAAAAATGAAGTTTTAAATCAATCTAAAGTATATATGAGTAAACTTGGTCTGACAGTTACC
AATGCTTAATCAGTGAGGCACCTATCTCAGCGATCTGTCTATTTCGTTCATCCATAGTTGCCTGACTCCC
CGTCGTGTAGATAACTACGATACGGGAGGGCTTACCATCTGGCCCCAGTGCTGCAATGATACCGCGAGAC
CCACGCTCACCGGCTCCAGATTTATCAGCAATAAACCAGCCAGCCGGAAGGGCCGAGCGCAGAAGTGGTC
CTGCAACTTTATCCGCCTCCATCCAGTCTATTAATTGTTGCCGGGAAGCTAGAGTAAGTAGTTCGCCAGT
TAATAGTTTGCGCAACGTTGTTGCCATTGCTACAGGCATCGTGGTGTCACGCTCGTCGTTTGGTATGGCT
TCATTCAGCTCCGGTTCCCAACGATCAAGGCGAGTTACATGATCCCCCATGTTGTGCAAAAAAGCGGTTA
GCTCCTTCGGTCCTCCGATCGTTGTCAGAAGTAAGTTGGCCGCAGTGTTATCACTCATGGTTATGGCAGC
ACTGCATAATTCTCTTACTGTCATGCCATCCGTAAGATGCTTTTCTGTGACTGGTGAGTACTCAACCAAG
TCATTCTGAGAATAGTGTATGCGGCGACCGAGTTGCTCTTGCCCGGCGTCAATACGGGATAATACCGCGC
CACATAGCAGAACTTTAAAAGTGCTCATCATTGGAAAACGTTCTTCGGGGCGAAAACTCTCAAGGATCTT
ACCGCTGTTGAGATCCAGTTCGATGTAACCCACTCGTGCACCCAACTGATCTTCAGCATCTTTTACTTTC
ACCAGCGTTTCTGGGTGAGCAAAAACAGGAAGGCAAAATGCCGCAAAAAAGGGAATAAGGGCGACACGGA
AATGTTGAATACTCATACTCTTCCTTTTTCAATATTATTGAAGCATTTATCAGGGTTATTGTCTCATGAG
CGGATACATATTTGAATGTATTTAGAAAAATAAACAAATAGGGGTTCCGCGCACATTTCCCCGAAAAGTG
CCACCTGACGTCTAAGAAACCATTATTATCATGACATTAACCTATAAAAATAGGCGTATCACGAGGCCCT
TTCGTCTCGCGCGTTTCGGTGATGACGGTGAAAACCTCTGACACATGCAGCTCCCGGAGACGGTCACAGC
TTGTCTGTAAGCGGATGCCGGGAGCAGACAAGCCCGTCAGGGCGCGTCAGCGGGTGTTGGCGGGTGTCGG
GGCTGGCTTAACTATGCGGCATCAGAGCAGATTGTACTGAGAGTGCACCATATGCGGTGTGAAATACCGC
ACAGATGCGTAAGGAGAAAATACCGCATCAGGCGCCATTCGCCATTCAGGCTGCGCAACTGTTGGGAAGG
GCGATCGGTGCGGGCCTCTTCGCTATTACGCCAGCTGGCGAAAGGGGGATGTGCTGCAAGGCGATTAAGT
TGGGTAACGCCAGGGTTTTCCCAGTCACGACGTTGTAAAACGACGGCGCAAGGAATGGTGCATGCAAGGA
GATGGCGCCCAACAGTCCCCCGGCCACGGGGCCTGCCACCATACCCACGCCGAAACAAGCGCTCATGAGC
CCGAAGTGGCGAGCCCGATCTTCCCCATCGGTGATGTCGGCGATATAGGCGCCAGCAACCGCACCTGTGG
CGCCGGTGATGCCGGCCACGATGCGTCCGGCGTAGAGGCGATTAGTCCAATTTGTTAAAGACAGGATATC
AGTGGTCCAGGCTCTAGTTTTGACTCAACAATATCACCAGCTGAAGCCTATAGAGTACGAGCCATAGATA
AAATAAAAGATTTTATTTAGTCTCCAGAAAAAGGGGGGAATGAAAGACCCCACCTGTAGGTTTGGCAAGC
TAGCTTAAGTAACGCCATTTTGCAAGGCATGGAAAATACATAACTGAGAATAGAGAAGTTCAGATCAAGG
TTAGGAACAGAGAGACAGCAGAATATGGGCCAAACAGGATATCTGTGGTAAGCAGTTCCTGCCCCGGCTC
AGGGCCAAGAACAGATGGTCCCCAGATGCGGTCCCGCCCTCAGCAGTTTCTAGAGAACCATCAGATGTTT
CCAGGGTGCCCCAAGGACCTGAAATGACCCTGTGCCTTATTTGAACTAACCAATCAGTTCGCTTCTCGCT
TCTGTTCGCGCGCTTCTGCTCCCCGAGCTCAATAAAAGAGCCCACAACCCCTCACTCGGCGCGCCAGTCC
TCCGATAGACTGCGTCGCCCGGGTACCCGT
Features (pLannotate 1.2.2; 20 found; start..end, strand, type, name):
    169..510     +  misc_feature   MESV Ψ: packaging signal of murine embryonic stem cell virus
    577..993     +  CDS            gag (truncated): truncated Moloney murine leukemia virus (MMLV) gag gene lacking the start codon
   1007..2098    +  CDS            CALR (fragment): CALR_HUMAN - Also known as CRTC. Experimental evidence at protein level: Swiss-Prot protein existence level 1. Calcium-binding chaperone that promotes folding, oligomeric assembly and quality control in the endoplasmic reticulum (ER) via the calreticulin/calnexin cycle. This lectin interacts transiently with almost all of the monoglucosylated glycoproteins that are synthesized in the ER (PubMed:7876246). Interacts with the DNA-binding domain of NR3C1 and mediates its nuclear export (PubMed:11149926). Involved in maternal gene expression regulation. May participate in oocyte maturation via the
   2275..2835    +  misc_feature   IRES: internal ribosome entry site (IRES) of the encephalomyocarditis virus (EMCV)
   2842..3549    +  CDS            mOrange2: mOrange2 is a basic (constitutively fluorescent) orange fluorescent protein published in 2008, derived from Discosoma sp.. It has high acid sensitivity.
   3563..3593    +  misc_feature   MCS (fragment): pUC18/19 multiple cloning site
   3713..4227    +  LTR            3' LTR: 3' long terminal repeat from murine embryonic stem cell virus
   4389..4405    -  protein_bind   lac operator: The lac repressor binds to the lac operator to inhibit transcription in E. coli. This inhibition can be relieved by adding lactose or isopropyl-β-D-thiogalactopyranoside (IPTG). lac repressor encoded by lacI
   4413..4443    -  promoter       lac promoter: promoter for the E. coli lac operon
   4458..4479    -  protein_bind   CAP binding site: CAP binding activates transcription in the presence of cAMP. E. coli catabolite activator protein
   4492..4584    -  CDS            lacI (fragment): lac repressor; lacI; The lac repressor binds to the lac operator to inhibit transcription in E. coli. This inhibition can be relieved by adding lactose or isopropyl-β-D-thiogalactopyranoside (IPTG).
   4767..5355    -  rep_origin     ori: high-copy-number ColE1/pMB1/pBR322/pUC origin of replication
   5526..6386    -  CDS            AmpR: β-lactamase; bla; confers resistance to ampicillin, carbenicillin, and related antibiotics
   6387..6491    -  promoter       AmpR promoter: bla
   6586..6621    +  CDS            rop (fragment): Rop protein, which maintains plasmids at low copy number; rop
   6723..6822    +  misc_feature   bom (fragment): basis of mobility region from pBR322
   6828..6977    -  CDS            lacZα (fragment): LacZα fragment of β-galactosidase; lacZ fragment
   6977..7178    -  CDS            TcR (fragment): tetracycline efflux protein; tet; confers resistance to tetracycline
   7179..7277    +  CDS            env (fragment): murine leukemia virus gPr80 envelope polyprotein precursor; env; proteolytically cleaved into gp70SU and p15TM subunits
   7319..105     +  LTR            5' LTR (across the origin): 5' long terminal repeat from murine embryonic stem cell virus
