[The description below was written by a language model from this plasmid's Addgene catalogue record and pLannotate feature annotations shown in this document.]
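Description:
pMSCV-IRES-mOrange/CALR del52 is a gammaretroviral expression vector for delivering the human calreticulin del52 mutant into mammalian cells. The backbone, pMSCV-IRES-mOrange, was derived from pMSCV-IRES-GFP by swapping GFP for an orange fluorescent protein, which the sequence annotation identifies as mOrange2. In bacteria the plasmid is maintained through a high-copy ColE1/pUC-type origin and selected with ampicillin via the β-lactamase gene. Short fragments of lacI, lacZα, rop, bom, a tetracycline resistance gene and env are also annotated, and these appear to be non-functional remnants of earlier cloning steps.

The proviral unit is bounded by murine embryonic stem cell virus 5′ and 3′ LTRs. The 5′ LTR serves as the MSCV promoter, and it is followed by the Ψ packaging signal and a truncated gag segment lacking its start codon, which together support encapsidation of the transcript when viral proteins are supplied in trans by a packaging system. The CALR coding sequence, cloned between EcoRI and XhoI sites, sits directly downstream, followed by an EMCV IRES and mOrange2. This produces one bicistronic mRNA, so orange fluorescence marks transduced cells that also express the CALR mutant and allows them to be tracked or sorted.

The catalogue lists an insert size of about 5.5 kb. That figure does not fit the 7.7 kb sequenced plasmid or the roughly 1.1 kb of annotated CALR homology. The annotation calls this region a fragment, probably because homology to wild-type CALR ends where the mutant's sequence diverges. The associated work concerns Philadelphia chromosome-negative myeloproliferative neoplasms, which suggests the construct is used to model mutant CALR activity by stable retroviral expression.
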