Addgene plasmid #214768: pMSCV-IRES-mOrange/CALR del52
Purpose: Mammalian expression of human CALR del52
Depositing lab: Norio Komatsu. Depositing organization: Juntendo University. Publication: Clinical and biological relevance of CREB3L1 in Philadelphia chromosome-negative myeloproliferative neoplasms. De Marchi F, Okuda M, Morishita S, Imai M, Baba T, Horino M, Mori Y, Furuya C, Ogata S, Yang Y, Ando J, Ando M, Araki M, Komatsu N. Leuk Res. 2022 Aug;119:106883. doi: 10.1016/j.leukres.2022.106883. Epub 2022 May 31. PubMed 35689957.
Backbone
  Vector backbone: pMSCV-IRES-mOrange
  Backbone size w/o insert (bp): 6500
  Modifications to backbone: modify pMSCV-IRES-GFP(replace GFP to mOrange)
  Vector type: Retroviral
Growth in bacteria
  Bacterial resistance: Ampicillin, 100 μg/mL
  Growth temperature: 37°C
  Growth strain: NEB Stable
  Copy number: Unknown
Gene/Insert
  Gene/Insert name: human CALR del52
  Species: H. sapiens (human)
  Insert size (bp): 5496
  Entrez Gene: CALR (a.k.a. CALR1, CRT, HEL-S-99n, RO, SSA, cC1qR)
  Promoter: MSCV
  Cloning method: Restriction Enzyme; 5′ cloning site EcoRI (unknown if destroyed); 3′ cloning site XhoI (unknown if destroyed)
  Sequencing primers: 5′ original
Terms and licenses: Academic/Nonprofit Terms; Industry Terms: Not Available to Industry
How to cite: pMSCV-IRES-mOrange/CALR del52 was a gift from Norio Komatsu (Addgene plasmid # 214768 ; http://n2t.net/addgene:214768 ; RRID:Addgene_214768)
